Addgene plasmid #108291: pGEX2T-TEV CHMP1B 4-199 L192A/L195A
Purpose: Expresses residues 4-199 with L to A mutations at residues 192 and 195 of CHMP1B with an N-terminal GST tag and a TEV cleavage site; Internal ID: WISP 09-285
Depositing lab: Wesley Sundquist. Depositing organization: University of Utah. Publication: Membrane constriction and thinning by sequential ESCRT-III polymerization. Nguyen HC, Talledge N, McCullough J, Sharma A, Moss FR 3rd, Iwasa JH, Vershinin MD, Sundquist WI, Frost A. Nat Struct Mol Biol. 2020 Apr;27(4):392-399. doi: 10.1038/s41594-020-0404-x. Epub 2020 Apr 6. PubMed 32251413.
Backbone
  Vector backbone: pGEX2T-TEV
  Backbone manufacturer: Amersham
  Backbone size w/o insert (bp): 4993
  Total vector size (bp): 5572
  Modifications to backbone: TEV cleavage site added
  Vector type: Bacterial Expression
Growth in bacteria
  Bacterial resistance: Ampicillin, 100 μg/mL
  Growth temperature: 37°C
  Growth strain: DH5alpha
  Copy number: Low Copy
Gene/Insert
  Gene/Insert name: CHMP1B (alt name: C18orf2)
  Species: H. sapiens (human)
  Insert size (bp): 591
  Mutation: changed L 192 to A, changed L 195 to A
  Entrez Gene: CHMP1B (a.k.a. C10orf2, C18-ORF2, C18orf2, CHMP1.5, Vps46-2, Vps46B, hVps46-2)
  Tag / fusion protein: GST (N terminal on backbone)
  Cloning method: Restriction Enzyme; 5′ cloning site NdeI (not destroyed); 3′ cloning site BamHI (not destroyed)
  Sequencing primers: 5′ GGGCTGGCAAGCCACGTTTGGTG; 3′ CCGGGAGCTGCATGTGTCAGAGG
Terms and licenses: Academic/Nonprofit Terms; Industry Terms: Not Available to Industry
How to cite: pGEX2T-TEV CHMP1B 4-199 L192A/L195A was a gift from Wesley Sundquist (Addgene plasmid # 108291 ; http://n2t.net/addgene:108291 ; RRID:Addgene_108291)
