[The description below was written by a language model from this plasmid's Addgene catalogue record and pLannotate feature annotations shown in this document.]
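Description:
pGEX2T-TEV CHMP1B 4-199 L192A/L195A is a bacterial expression plasmid for producing a mutant fragment of human CHMP1B, an ESCRT-III subunit, as a cleavable GST fusion in E. coli. The backbone is a pGEX2T derivative modified to carry a tobacco etch virus (TEV) protease recognition site. It replicates from a ColE1/pMB1-type origin and is selected with ampicillin through the β-lactamase (AmpR) gene. The catalogue lists it as low copy, and only short remnants of rop and the pBR322 bom region are annotated. The catalogue gives a total size of 5,572 bp, while the sequenced record is 5,582 nt, a minor discrepancy.

Expression is driven by the hybrid tac promoter followed by a lac operator. A plasmid-borne lacI gene supplies the repressor, so transcription is held off until it is induced with IPTG. The open reading frame encodes Schistosoma japonicum glutathione S-transferase, then the TEV site, then CHMP1B residues 4-199 cloned between NdeI and BamHI sites. The insert carries leucine-to-alanine substitutions at positions 192 and 195, near the C-terminus of the protein. The record does not state the functional rationale for these changes. The GST tag allows affinity capture on glutathione resin, and TEV cleavage then releases the CHMP1B fragment from the tag. Other annotated features, namely a lac promoter/operator with a lacZα fragment and a small yciV fragment, are backbone remnants of the pGEX lineage rather than functional payload. The associated publication concerns membrane constriction and thinning by sequential ESCRT-III polymerization, which is consistent with using the plasmid to make recombinant protein for in vitro biochemical or structural studies.
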