Features (pLannotate 1.2.2; 18 found; start..end, strand, type, name):
    180..208     +  promoter       tac promoter: strong E. coli promoter; hybrid between the trp and lac UV5 promoters
    216..232     +  protein_bind   lac operator: The lac repressor binds to the lac operator to inhibit transcription in E. coli. This inhibition can be relieved by adding lactose or isopropyl-β-D-thiogalactopyranoside (IPTG). lac repressor encoded by lacI
    255..908     +  CDS            GST26_SCHJA: Experimental evidence at protein level: Swiss-Prot protein existence level 1. GST isoenzymes appear to play a central role in the parasite detoxification system. Other functions are also suspected including a role in increasing the solubility of haematin in the parasite gut. From Schistosoma japonicum (Blood fluke).
    936..956     +  CDS            TEV site: tobacco etch virus (TEV) protease recognition and cleavage site
    960..1547    +  CDS            CHMP1B: CHM1B_HUMAN - Also known as C18orf2. Experimental evidence at protein level: Swiss-Prot protein existence level 1. Probable peripherally associated component of the endosomal sorting required for transport complex III (ESCRT-III) which is involved in multivesicular bodies (MVBs) formation and sorting of endosomal cargo proteins into MVBs. MVBs contain intraluminal vesicles (ILVs) that are generated by invagination and scission from the limiting membrane of the endosome and mostly are delivered to lysosomes enabling degradation of membrane proteins, such as stimulated growth factor receptors, l
   1596..1635    +  CDS            rop (fragment): Rop protein, which maintains plasmids at low copy number; rop
   1737..1777    +  misc_feature   bom (fragment): basis of mobility region from pBR322
   1882..1986    +  promoter       AmpR promoter: bla
   1987..2847    +  CDS            AmpR: β-lactamase; bla; confers resistance to ampicillin, carbenicillin, and related antibiotics
   3018..3606    +  rep_origin     ori: high-copy-number ColE1/pMB1/pBR322/pUC origin of replication
   3792..3843    -  misc_feature   bom (fragment): basis of mobility region from pBR322
   3850..3927    +  promoter       lacI promoter: lacI
   3928..5010    +  CDS            lacI: lac repressor; lacI; The lac repressor binds to the lac operator to inhibit transcription in E. coli. This inhibition can be relieved by adding lactose or isopropyl-β-D-thiogalactopyranoside (IPTG).
   5023..5044    +  protein_bind   CAP binding site: CAP binding activates transcription in the presence of cAMP. E. coli catabolite activator protein
   5059..5089    +  promoter       lac promoter: promoter for the E. coli lac operon
   5097..5113    +  protein_bind   lac operator: The lac repressor binds to the lac operator to inhibit transcription in E. coli. This inhibition can be relieved by adding lactose or isopropyl-β-D-thiogalactopyranoside (IPTG). lac repressor encoded by lacI
   5133..5306    +  CDS            lacZα: LacZα fragment of β-galactosidase; lacZ fragment
   5570..104     -  CDS            yciV (fragment) (across the origin): RNAAM_ECOLI - Also known as trpH From Escherichia coli (strain K12).
>Addgene plasmid #108291 | pGEX2T-TEV CHMP1B 4-199 L192A/L195A | addgene full sequence | sequence record 245276 | Addgene NGS Result
TTATCGACTGCACGGTGCACCAATGCTTCTGGCGTCAGGCAGCCATCGGAAGCTGTGGTATGGCTGTGCA
GGTCGTAAATCACTGCATAATTCGTGTCGCTCAAGGCGCACTCCCGTTCTGGATAATGTTTTTTGCGCCG
ACATCATAACGGTTCTGGCAAATATTCTGAAATGAGCTGTTGACAATTAATCATCGGCTCGTATAATGTG
TGGAATTGTGAGCGGATAACAATTTCACACAGGAAACAGTATTCATGTCCCCTATACTAGGTTATTGGAA
AATTAAGGGCCTTGTGCAACCCACTCGACTTCTTTTGGAATATCTTGAAGAAAAATATGAAGAGCATTTG
TATGAGCGCGATGAAGGTGATAAATGGCGAAACAAAAAGTTTGAATTGGGTTTGGAGTTTCCCAATCTTC
CTTATTATATTGATGGTGATGTTAAATTAACACAGTCTATGGCCATCATACGTTATATAGCTGACAAGCA
CAACATGTTGGGTGGTTGTCCAAAAGAGCGTGCAGAGATTTCAATGCTTGAAGGAGCGGTTTTGGATATT
AGATACGGTGTTTCGAGAATTGCATATAGTAAAGACTTTGAAACTCTCAAAGTTGATTTTCTTAGCAAGC
TACCTGAAATGCTGAAAATGTTCGAAGATCGTTTATGTCATAAAACATATTTAAATGGTGATCATGTAAC
CCATCCTGACTTCATGTTGTATGACGCTCTTGATGTTGTTTTATACATGGACCCAATGTGCCTGGATGCG
TTCCCAAAATTAGTTTGTTTTAAAAAACGTATTGAAGCTATCCCACAAATTGATAAGTACTTGAAATCCA
GCAAGTATATAGCATGGCCTTTGCAGGGCTGGCAAGCCACGTTTGGTGGTGGCGACCATCCTCCAAAATC
GGATCTGGTTCCGCGTGGATCTCCGGAAAACCTGTATTTCCAGGGCCATATGGAGAAACACCTGTTCAAC
CTGAAGTTCGCGGCCAAAGAACTGAGTAGGAGTGCCAAAAAATGCGATAAGGAGGAAAAGGCCGAAAAGG
CCAAAATTGAAAAGGCCATTCAGAAGGGCAACATGGAAGTTGCGAGGATACACGCCGAAAATGCCATCCG
CCAGAAGAACCAGGCGGTGAATTTCTTGAGAATGAGTGCGCGAGTCGATGCAGTGGCTGCCAGGGTCCAG
ACGGCGGTGACGATGGGCAAGGTGACCAAGTCGATGGCTGGTGTGGTTAAGTCGATGGATGCGACATTGA
AGACCATGAATCTGGAGAAGATTTCTGCTTTGATGGACAAATTCGAGCACCAGTTTGAGACTCTGGACGT
CCAGACGCAGCAAATGGAAGACACGATGAGCAGCACGACGACGCTCACCACTCCCCAGAACCAAGTGGAT
ATGCTGCTCCAGGAAATGGCAGATGAGGCGGGCCTCGACCTCAACATGGAGCTGCCGCAGGGCCAGACCG
GCTCCGTGGGCACGAGCGTGGCTTCGGCGGAGCAGGATGAACTGTCTCAGAGAGCGGCCCGCGCTCGGGA
TCAAGTGTAAGGATCCTCGAGAATTCTCGAGAATTCATCGTGACTGACTGACGATCTGCCTCGCGCGTTT
CGGTGATGACGGTGAAAACCTCTGACACATGCAGCTCCCGGAGACGGTCACAGCTTGTCTGTAAGCGGAT
GCCGGGAGCAGACAAGCCCGTCAGGGCGCGTCAGCGGGTGTTGGCGGGTGTCGGGGCGCAGCCATGACCC
AGTCACGTAGCGATAGCGGAGTGTATAATTCTTGAAGACGAAAGGGCCTCGTGATACGCCTATTTTTATA
GGTTAATGTCATGATAATAATGGTTTCTTAGACGTCAGGTGGCACTTTTCGGGGAAATGTGCGCGGAACC
CCTATTTGTTTATTTTTCTAAATACATTCAAATATGTATCCGCTCATGAGACAATAACCCTGATAAATGC
TTCAATAATATTGAAAAAGGAAGAGTATGAGTATTCAACATTTCCGTGTCGCCCTTATTCCCTTTTTTGC
GGCATTTTGCCTTCCTGTTTTTGCTCACCCAGAAACGCTGGTGAAAGTAAAAGATGCTGAAGATCAGTTG
GGTGCACGAGTGGGTTACATCGAACTGGATCTCAACAGCGGTAAGATCCTTGAGAGTTTTCGCCCCGAAG
AACGTTTTCCAATGATGAGCACTTTTAAAGTTCTGCTATGTGGCGCGGTATTATCCCGTGTTGACGCCGG
GCAAGAGCAACTCGGTCGCCGCATACACTATTCTCAGAATGACTTGGTTGAGTACTCACCAGTCACAGAA
AAGCATCTTACGGATGGCATGACAGTAAGAGAATTATGCAGTGCTGCCATAACCATGAGTGATAACACTG
CGGCCAACTTACTTCTGACAACGATCGGAGGACCGAAGGAGCTAACCGCTTTTTTGCACAACATGGGGGA
TCATGTAACTCGCCTTGATCGTTGGGAACCGGAGCTGAATGAAGCCATACCAAACGACGAGCGTGACACC
ACGATGCCTGCAGCAATGGCAACAACGTTGCGCAAACTATTAACTGGCGAACTACTTACTCTAGCTTCCC
GGCAACAATTAATAGACTGGATGGAGGCGGATAAAGTTGCAGGACCACTTCTGCGCTCGGCCCTTCCGGC
TGGCTGGTTTATTGCTGATAAATCTGGAGCCGGTGAGCGTGGGTCTCGCGGTATCATTGCAGCACTGGGG
CCAGATGGTAAGCCCTCCCGTATCGTAGTTATCTACACGACGGGGAGTCAGGCAACTATGGATGAACGAA
ATAGACAGATCGCTGAGATAGGTGCCTCACTGATTAAGCATTGGTAACTGTCAGACCAAGTTTACTCATA
TATACTTTAGATTGATTTAAAACTTCATTTTTAATTTAAAAGGATCTAGGTGAAGATCCTTTTTGATAAT
CTCATGACCAAAATCCCTTAACGTGAGTTTTCGTTCCACTGAGCGTCAGACCCCGTAGAAAAGATCAAAG
GATCTTCTTGAGATCCTTTTTTTCTGCGCGTAATCTGCTGCTTGCAAACAAAAAAACCACCGCTACCAGC
GGTGGTTTGTTTGCCGGATCAAGAGCTACCAACTCTTTTTCCGAAGGTAACTGGCTTCAGCAGAGCGCAG
ATACCAAATACTGTCCTTCTAGTGTAGCCGTAGTTAGGCCACCACTTCAAGAACTCTGTAGCACCGCCTA
CATACCTCGCTCTGCTAATCCTGTTACCAGTGGCTGCTGCCAGTGGCGATAAGTCGTGTCTTACCGGGTT
GGACTCAAGACGATAGTTACCGGATAAGGCGCAGCGGTCGGGCTGAACGGGGGGTTCGTGCACACAGCCC
AGCTTGGAGCGAACGACCTACACCGAACTGAGATACCTACAGCGTGAGCTATGAGAAAGCGCCACGCTTC
CCGAAGGGAGAAAGGCGGACAGGTATCCGGTAAGCGGCAGGGTCGGAACAGGAGAGCGCACGAGGGAGCT
TCCAGGGGGAAACGCCTGGTATCTTTATAGTCCTGTCGGGTTTCGCCACCTCTGACTTGAGCGTCGATTT
TTGTGATGCTCGTCAGGGGGGCGGAGCCTATGGAAAAACGCCAGCAACGCGGCCTTTTTACGGTTCCTGG
CCTTTTGCTGGCCTTTTGCTCACATGTTCTTTCCTGCGTTATCCCCTGATTCTGTGGATAACCGTATTAC
CGCCTTTGAGTGAGCTGATACCGCTCGCCGCAGCCGAACGACCGAGCGCAGCGAGTCAGTGAGCGAGGAA
GCGGAAGAGCGCCTGATGCGGTATTTTCTCCTTACGCATCTGTGCGGTATTTCACACCGCATAAATTCCG
ACACCATCGAATGGCGCAAAACCTTTCGCGGTATGGCATGATAGCGCCCGGAAGAGAGTCAATTCAGGGT
GGTGAATGTGAAACCAGTAACGTTATACGATGTCGCAGAGTATGCCGGTGTCTCTTATCAGACCGTTTCC
CGCGTGGTGAACCAGGCCAGCCACGTTTCTGCGAAAACGCGGGAAAAAGTGGAAGCGGCGATGGCGGAGC
TGAATTACATTCCCAACCGCGTGGCACAACAACTGGCGGGCAAACAGTCGTTGCTGATTGGCGTTGCCAC
CTCCAGTCTGGCCCTGCACGCGCCGTCGCAAATTGTCGCGGCGATTAAATCTCGCGCCGATCAACTGGGT
GCCAGCGTGGTGGTGTCGATGGTAGAACGAAGCGGCGTCGAAGCCTGTAAAGCGGCGGTGCACAATCTTC
TCGCGCAACGCGTCAGTGGGCTGATCATTAACTATCCGCTGGATGACCAGGATGCCATTGCTGTGGAAGC
TGCCTGCACTAATGTTCCGGCGTTATTTCTTGATGTCTCTGACCAGACACCCATCAACAGTATTATTTTC
TCCCATGAAGACGGTACGCGACTGGGCGTGGAGCATCTGGTCGCATTGGGTCACCAGCAAATCGCGCTGT
TAGCGGGCCCATTAAGTTCTGTCTCGGCGCGTCTGCGTCTGGCTGGCTGGCATAAATATCTCACTCGCAA
TCAAATTCAGCCGATAGCGGAACGGGAAGGCGACTGGAGTGCCATGTCCGGTTTTCAACAAACCATGCAA
ATGCTGAATGAGGGCATCGTTCCCACTGCGATGCTGGTTGCCAACGATCAGATGGCGCTGGGCGCAATGC
GCGCCATTACCGAGTCCGGGCTGCGCGTTGGTGCGGATATCTCGGTAGTGGGATACGACGATACCGAAGA
CAGCTCATGTTATATCCCGCCGTTAACCACCATCAAACAGGATTTTCGCCTGCTGGGGCAAACCAGCGTG
GACCGCTTGCTGCAACTCTCTCAGGGCCAGGCGGTGAAGGGCAATCAGCTGTTGCCCGTCTCACTGGTGA
AAAGAAAAACCACCCTGGCGCCCAATACGCAAACCGCCTCTCCCCGCGCGTTGGCCGATTCATTAATGCA
GCTGGCACGACAGGTTTCCCGACTGGAAAGCGGGCAGTGAGCGCAACGCAATTAATGTAAGTTAGCTCAC
TCATTAGGCACCCCAGGCTTTACACTTTATGCTTCCGGCTCGTATGTTGTGTGGAATTGTGAGCGGATAA
CAATTTCACACAGGAAACAGCTATGACCATGATTACGGATTCACTGGCCGTCGTTTTACAACGTCGTGAC
TGGGAAAACCCTGGCGTTACCCAACTTAATCGCCTTGCAGCACATCCCCCTTTCGCCAGCTGGCGTAATA
GCGAAGAGGCCCGCACCGATCGCCCTTCCCAACAGTTGCGCAGCCTGAATGGCGAATGGCGCTTTGCCTG
GTTTCCGGCACCAGAAGCGGTGCCGGAAAGCTGGCTGGAGTGCGATCTTCCTGAGGCCGATACTGTCGTC
GTCCCCTCAAACTGGCAGATGCACGGTTACGATGCGCCCATCTACACCAACGTGACCTATCCCATTACGG
TCAATCCGCCGTTTGTTCCCACGGAGAATCCGACGGGTTGTTACTCGCTCACATTTAATGTTGATGAAAG
CTGGCTACAGGAAGGCCAGACGCGAATTATTTTTGATGGCGTTGGAATTAGC
